>Addgene plasmid #99756 | pHI-Smed-NF-YA2 | addgene full sequence | sequence record 193941 | Addgene NGS Result
CAAAAAACCCCTCAAGACCCGTTTAGAGGCCCCAAGGGGTTATGCTAGGCGCGCCGGATCCTAATACGAC
TCACTATAGGGAGATTTAGGTGACACTATAGAAGTGACCTTTTTAACAACCAGTTCCGATGGAACATCGT
TTCTTGCGATACAGACAGTTGACGGTCACATTATCCCCATACAATTCGTCACAAATGGAACATCCAACAG
CCACAACCTAGTAATGATGCCAGCAACAACTATTGATAATACAAATCACACTGAGAGTGGTTCTCAAGCA
TCTACAGATCCAGTAAAAGATGAAGCAATAAATAATGCGGAAGAACCGCTTTATGTCAACGCAAAACAAT
ATAATCGAATTTTAAAAAGACGAGCAGCAAGAACAAAATTAGAAGCCCAAGGACGAATTCCAAAAGAAAG
GAAAAAATACCTACATGAATCAAGACATAAACACGCCATGAATCGAATACGTGGATCAGGAGGTAGATTT
TATTCAGTTCAAAGTGAAATTCAAAATCAAGAAAACAATCAAAAAAATACAAATGTCACTAACAATGACA
TATCTAGAAAGAGTTATGTCAACGGTTCACAATCAAATGTTTCATACGGATTTTCACGAGAATTGGTGTC
TCTAGCGAAGGTCTCCCTTTAGTGAGGGTTAATTCTCCCTATAGTGAGTCGTATTAGGATCCGGCGCGCC
TAGCATAACCCCTTGGGGCCTCTAAACGGGTCTTGAGGGGTTTTTTGACGCGTCGATTTCGGCCTATTGG
TTAAAAAATGAGCTGATTTAACAAAAATTTAACGCGAATTTTAACAAAATTCAGGGCGCAAGGGCTGCTA
AAGGAAGCGGAACACGTAGAAAGCCAGTCCGCAGAAACGGTGCTGACCCCGGATGAATGTCAGCTACTGG
GCTATCTGGACAAGGGAAAACGCAAGCGCAAAGAGAAAGCAGGTAGCTTGCAGTGGGCTTACATGGCGAT
AGCTAGACTGGGCGGTTTTATGGACAGCAAGCGAACCGGAATTGCCAGCTGGGGCGCCCTCTGGTAAGGT
TGGGAAGCCCTGCAAAGTAAACTGGATGGCTTTCTTGCCGCCAATGATCTGATGGCGCAGGGGATCAAGA
TCTGATCAAGAGACAGGATGAGGATCGTTTCGCATGATTGAACAAGATGGATTGCACGCAGGTTCTCCGG
CCGCTTGGGTGGAGAGGCTATTCGGCTATGACTGGGCACAACAGACAATCGGCTGCTCTGATGCCGCCGT
GTTCCGGCTGTCAGCGCAGGGGCGCCCGGTTCTTTTTGTCAAGACCGACCTGTCCGGTGCCCTGAATGAA
CTGCAGGACGAGGCAGCGCGGCTATCGTGGCTGGCCACGACGGGCGTTCCTTGCGCAGCTGTGCTCGACG
TTGTCACTGAAGCGGGAAGGGACTGGCTGCTATTGGGCGAAGTGCCGGGGCAGGATCTCCTGTCATCCCA
CCTTGCTCCTGCCGAGAAAGTATCCATCATGGCTGATGCAATGCGGCGGCTGCATACGCTTGATCCGGCT
ACCTGCCCATTCGACCACCAAGCGAAACATCGCATCGAGCGAGCACGTACTCGGATGGAAGCCGGTCTTG
TCGATCAGGATGATCTGGACGAAGAGCATCAGGGGCTCGCGCCAGCCGAACTGTTCGCCAGGCTCAAGGC
GCGCATGCCCGACGGCGAGGATCTCGTCGTGACCCATGGCGATGCCTGCTTGCCGAATATCATGGTGGAA
AATGGCCGCTTTTCTGGATTCATCGACTGTGGCCGGCTGGGTGTGGCGGACCGCTATCAGGACATAGCGT
TGGCTACCCGTGATATTGCTGAAGAGCTTGGCGGCGAATGGGCTGACCGCTTCCTCGTGCTTTACGGTAT
CGCCGCTCCCGATTCGCAGCGCATCGCCTTCTATCGCCTTCTTGACGAGTTCTTCTGAATTGAAAAAGGA
AGAGTATGAGTATTCAACATTTCCGTGTCGCCCTTATTCCCTTTTTTGCGGCATTTTGCCTTCCTGTTTT
TGCTCACCCAGAAACGCTGGTGAAAGTAAAAGATGCTGAAGATCAGTTGGGTGCACGAGTGGGTTACATC
GAACTGGATCTCAACAGCGGTAAGATCCTTGAGAGTTTTCGCCCCGAAGAACGTTTTCCAATGATGAGCA
CTTTTAAAGTTCTGCTATGTGGCGCGGTATTATCCCGTATTGACGCCGGGCAAGAGCAACTCGGTCGCCG
CATACACTATTCTCAGAATGACTTGGTTGAGTACTCACCAGTCACAGAAAAGCATCTTACGGATGGCATG
ACAGTAAGAGAATTATGCAGTGCTGCCATAACCATGAGTGATAACACTGCGGCCAACTTACTTCTGACAA
CGATCGGAGGACCGAAGGAGCTAACCGCTTTTTTGCACAACATGGGGGATCATGTAACTCGCCTTGATCG
TTGGGAACCGGAGCTGAATGAAGCCATACCAAACGACGAGCGTGACACCACGATGCCTGTAGCAATGGCA
ACAACGTTGCGCAAACTATTAACTGGCGAACTACTTACTCTAGCTTCCCGGCAACAATTAATAGACTGGA
TGGAGGCGGATAAAGTTGCAGGACCACTTCTGCGCTCGGCCCTTCCGGCTGGCTGGTTTATTGCTGATAA
ATCTGGAGCCGGTGAGCGTGGGTCTCGCGGTATCATTGCAGCACTGGGGCCAGATGGTAAGCCCTCCCGT
ATCGTAGTTATCTACACGACGGGGAGCCAGGCAACTATGGATGAACGAAATAGACAGATCGCTGAGATAG
GTGCCTCACTGATTAAGCATTGGTAACTGTCAGACCAAGTTTACTCATATATACTTTAGATTGATTTAAA
ACTTCATTTTTAATTTAAAAGGATCTAGGTGAAGATCCTTTTTGATAATCTCATGACCAAAATCCCTTAA
CGTGAGTTTTCGTTCCACTGAGCGTCAGACCCCGTAGAAAAGATCAAAGGATCTTCTTGAGATCCTTTTT
TTCTGCGCGTAATCTGCTGCTTGCAAACAAAAAAACCACCGCTACCAGCGGTGGTTTGTTTGCCGGATCA
AGAGCTACCAACTCTTTTTCCGAAGGTAACTGGCTTCAGCAGAGCGCAGATACCAAATACTGTTCTTCTA
GTGTAGCCGTAGTTAGGCCACCACTTCAAGAACTCTGTAGCACCGCCTACATACCTCGCTCTGCTAATCC
TGTTACCAGTGGCTGCTGCCAGTGGCGATAAGTCGTGTCTTACCGGGTTGGACTCAAGACGATAGTTACC
GGATAAGGCGCAGCGGTCGGGCTGAACGGGGGGTTCGTGCACACAGCCCAGCTTGGAGCGAACGACCTAC
ACCGAACTGAGATACCTACAGCGTGAGCTATGAGAAAGCGCCACGCTTCCCGAAGGGAGAAAGGCGGACA
GGTATCCGGTAAGCGGCAGGGTCGGAACAGGAGAGCGCACGAGGGAGCTTCCAGGGGGAAACGCCTGGTA
TCTTTATAGTCCTGTCGGGTTTCGCCACCTCTGACTTGAGCGTCGATTTTTGTGATGCTCGTCAGGGGGG
CGGAGCCTATGGAAAAACGCCAGCAACGCGGCCTTTTTACGGTTCCTGGCCTTTTGCTGGCCTTTTGCTC
ACATGTTCTTTCCTGCGTTATCCCCTGATTCTGTGGATAACCGTATTACCGCCTTTGAGTGAGCTGATAC
CGCTCGCCGCAGCCGAACGACCGAGCGCAGCGAGTCAGTGAGCGAGGAAGCACGCGT
Features (pLannotate 1.2.2; 13 found; start..end, strand, type, name):
      1..48      -  terminator     T7 terminator: transcription terminator for bacteriophage T7 RNA polymerase
     62..80      +  promoter       T7 promoter: promoter for bacteriophage T7 RNA polymerase
     84..102     +  promoter       SP6 promoter: promoter for bacteriophage SP6 RNA polymerase
    317..574     +  CDS            NFYA9 (fragment): NFYA9_ARATH - Experimental evidence at protein level: Swiss-Prot protein existence level 1. Stimulates the transcription of various genes by recognizing and binding to a CCAAT motif in promoters. From Arabidopsis thaliana (Mouse-ear cress).
    646..664     -  promoter       T3 promoter: promoter for bacteriophage T3 RNA polymerase
    668..686     -  promoter       T7 promoter: promoter for bacteriophage T7 RNA polymerase
    700..747     +  terminator     T7 terminator: transcription terminator for bacteriophage T7 RNA polymerase
    754..820     +  rep_origin     M13 ori (fragment): M13 bacteriophage origin of replication; arrow indicates direction of (+) strand synthesis
    823..1122    +  CDS            tnpA (fragment): TN5P_ECOLX - Also known as tnp. Experimental evidence at protein level: Swiss-Prot protein existence level 1. Mediates transposition of transposon Tn5 by a 'cut and paste' mechanism. First, the monomeric transposase binds the 19 bp inverted DNA repeats flanking the transposon. Then, dimerization of the DNA- bound transposase creates a synaptic DNA complex. After nicking of the first DNA strand, excision of the transposon proceeds through a series of intermediates. The transposase then mediates the insertion of the transposon at a new site by strand transfer. The activity of the wild- type tran
   1154..1945    +  CDS            neo: KKA2_KLEPN - Also known as kan, nptII. Experimental evidence at protein level: Swiss-Prot protein existence level 1. Resistance to kanamycin, neomycin, paromomycin, ribostamycin, butirosin and gentamicin B. From Klebsiella pneumoniae.
   1949..1965    +  promoter       AmpR promoter (fragment): bla
   1966..2826    +  CDS            AmpR: β-lactamase; bla; confers resistance to ampicillin, carbenicillin, and related antibiotics
   2997..3585    +  rep_origin     ori: high-copy-number ColE1/pMB1/pBR322/pUC origin of replication
