[The description below was written by a language model from this plasmid's Addgene catalogue record and pLannotate feature annotations shown in this document.]
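Description:
pHI-Smed-NF-YA2 is a small (about 3.8 kb) bacterial plasmid built on the pJC53.2 backbone that carries a cDNA-derived fragment of NF-YA2 from the planarian Schmidtea mediterranea. NF-YA proteins are subunits of the CCAAT-binding NF-Y transcription factor. The automated annotation flags part of the insert as a fragment resembling an Arabidopsis NF-YA protein, which most likely reflects conservation of the NF-YA domain rather than a plant origin. The plasmid is propagated in E. coli through a high-copy ColE1/pUC-type origin. The catalogue lists kanamycin as the selection, matching the annotated neo (nptII) gene. The feature table also shows an AmpR β-lactamase coding sequence, along with fragments of an M13 origin and of the Tn5 transposase that appear to be backbone remnants.

The insert sits between convergent phage promoters. A T7 and an SP6 promoter face in from one side and a T3 and a second T7 promoter face in from the other, with a T7 terminator beyond each end. Using SP6 or T3 polymerase allows one strand or the other to be transcribed separately, as is done to make sense or antisense riboprobes. The opposing T7 promoters allow both strands to be transcribed, yielding double-stranded RNA. Although the record lists the vector type as bacterial expression, a repository note says these plasmids were made for in vitro transcription and may not suit overexpression, and that the inserts may differ from reference sequences. The associated publication concerns NF-Y function in planarian spermatogonial stem cells. The exact cloning sites are not recorded.
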