Addgene plasmid #99756: pHI-Smed-NF-YA2
Purpose: Expresses S. meditearranea NF-YA2
Depositing lab: Phillip Newmark. Depositing organization: University of Illinois at Urbana-Champaign. Publication: NF-YB Regulates Spermatogonial Stem Cell Self-Renewal and Proliferation in the Planarian Schmidtea mediterranea. Iyer H, Collins JJ 3rd, Newmark PA. PLoS Genet. 2016 Jun 15;12(6):e1006109. doi: 10.1371/journal.pgen.1006109. eCollection 2016 Jun. PGENETICS-D-15-01162 PubMed 27304889.
Backbone
  Vector backbone: pJC53.2
  Vector type: Bacterial Expression
Growth in bacteria
  Bacterial resistance: Kanamycin, 50 μg/mL
  Growth temperature: 37°C
  Growth strain: DH5alpha
  Copy number: Unknown
Gene/Insert
  Gene/Insert name: NF-YA2
  Cloning method: Restriction Enzyme; 5′ cloning site unknown (unknown if destroyed); 3′ cloning site unknown (unknown if destroyed)
Terms and licenses: Academic/Nonprofit Terms; Industry Terms: Not Available to Industry
Depositor comments: Addgene Note: These plasmids were generated for in vitro transcription and may not be suitable for overexpression studies. The inserts were amplified from cDNA and may differ from NCBI reference sequences.
How to cite: pHI-Smed-NF-YA2 was a gift from Phillip Newmark (Addgene plasmid # 99756 ; http://n2t.net/addgene:99756 ; RRID:Addgene_99756)
